>Addgene plasmid #200735 | GFP-Atg32-deltaPsR pXP721 | addgene full sequence | sequence record 400832 | Addgene NGS Result
GAAGATCCTTTGATCTTTTCTACGGGGTCTGACGCTCAGTGGAACGAAAACTCACGTTAAGGGATTTTGG
TCATGAGATTATCAAAAAGGATCTTCACCTAGATCCTTTTAAATTAAAAATGAAGTTTTAAATCAATCTA
AAGTATATATGAGTAAACTTGGTCTGACAGTTACCAATGCTTAATCAGTGAGGCACCTATCTCAGCGATC
TGTCTATTTCGTTCATCCATAGTTGCCTGACTCCCCGTCGTGTAGATAACTACGATACGGGAGGGCTTAC
CATCTGGCCCCAGTGCTGCAATGATACCGCGAGACCCACGCTCACCGGCTCCAGATTTATCAGCAATAAA
CCAGCCAGCCGGAAGGGCCGAGCGCAGAAGTGGTCCTGCAACTTTATCCGCCTCCATCCAGTCTATTAAT
TGTTGCCGGGAAGCTAGAGTAAGTAGTTCGCCAGTTAATAGTTTGCGCAACGTTGTTGCCATTGCTACAG
GCATCGTGGTGTCACGCTCGTCGTTTGGTATGGCTTCATTCAGCTCCGGTTCCCAACGATCAAGGCGAGT
TACATGATCCCCCATGTTGTGCAAAAAAGCGGTTAGCTCCTTCGGTCCTCCGATCGTTGTCAGAAGTAAG
TTGGCCGCAGTGTTATCACTCATGGTTATGGCAGCACTGCATAATTCTCTTACTGTCATGCCATCCGTAA
GATGCTTTTCTGTGACTGGTGAGTACTCAACCAAGTCATTCTGAGAATAGTGTATGCGGCGACCGAGTTG
CTCTTGCCCGGCGTCAATACGGGATAATACCGCGCCACATAGCAGAACTTTAAAAGTGCTCATCATTGGA
AAACGTTCTTCGGGGCGAAAACTCTCAAGGATCTTACCGCTGTTGAGATCCAGTTCGATGTAACCCACTC
GTGCACCCAACTGATCTTCAGCATCTTTTACTTTCACCAGCGTTTCTGGGTGAGCAAAAACAGGAAGGCA
AAATGCCGCAAAAAAGGGAATAAGGGCGACACGGAAATGTTGAATACTCATACTCTTCCTTTTTCAATAT
TATTGAAGCATTTATCAGGGTTATTGTCTCATGAGCGGATACATATTTGAATGTATTTAGAAAAATAAAC
AAATAGGGGTTCCGCGCACATTTCCCCGAAAAGTGCCACCTGACGTCTAAGAAACCATTATTATCATGAC
ATTAACCTATAAAAATAGGCGTATCACGAGGCCCTTTCGTCTCGCGCGTTTCGGTGATGACGGTGAAAAC
CTCTGACACATGCAGCTCCCGGAGACGGTCACAGCTTGTCTGTAAGCGGATGCCGGGAGCAGACAAGCCC
GTCAGGGCGCGTCAGCGGGTGTTGGCGGGTGTCGGGGCTGGCTTAACTATGCGGCATCAGAGCAGATTGT
ACTGAGAGTGCACCAGGCATATGACGGATTAGAAGCCGCCGAGCGGGTGACAGCCCTCCGAAGGAAGACT
CTCCTCCGTGCGTCCTCGTCTTCACCGGTCGCGTTCCTGAAACGCAGATGTGCCTCGCGCCGCACTGCTC
CGAACAATAAAGATTCTACAATACTAGCTTTTATGGTTATGAAGAGGAAAAATTGGCAGTAACCTGGCCC
CACAAACCTTCAAATGAACGAATCAAATTAACAACCATAGGATGATAATGCGATTAGTTTTTTAGCCTTA
TTTCTGGGGTAATTAATCAGCGAAGCGATGATTTTTGATCTATTAACAGATATATAAATGCAAAAACTGC
ATAACCACTTTAACTAATACTTTCAACATTTTCGGTTTGTATTACTTCTTATTCAAATGTAATAAAAGTA
TCAACAAAAAATTGTTAATATACCTCTATACTTTAACGTCAAGGAGAAAAAACCACTAGTAACACAATGT
CTTCTGTGAGCAAGGGCGAGGAGCTGTTCACCGGGGTGGTGCCCATCCTGGTCGAGCTGGACGGCGACGT
AAACGGCCACAAGTTCAGCGTGCGCGGCGAGGGCGAGGGCGATGCCACCAACGGCAAGCTGACCCTGAAG
TTCATCTGCACCACCGGCAAGCTGCCCGTGCCCTGGCCCACCCTCGTGACCACCCTGACCTACGGCGTGC
AGTGCTTCAGCCGCTACCCCGACCACATGAAGCAGCACGACTTCTTCAAGTCCGCCATGCCCGAAGGCTA
CGTCCAGGAGCGCACCATCTCCTTCAAGGACGACGGCACCTACAAGACCCGCGCCGAGGTGAAGTTCGAG
GGCGACACCCTGGTGAACCGCATCGAGCTGAAGGGCATCGACTTCAAGGAGGACGGCAACATCCTGGGGC
ACAAGCTGGAGTACAACTTCAACAGCCACAACGTCTATATCACGGCCGACAAGCAGAAGAACGGCATCAA
GGCGAACTTCAAGATCCGCCACAACGTCGAGGACGGCAGCGTGCAGCTCGCCGACCACTACCAGCAGAAC
ACCCCCATCGGCGACGGCCCCGTGCTGCTGCCCGACAACCACTACCTGAGCACCCAGTCCAAGCTGAGCA
AAGACCCCAACGAGAAGCGCGATCACATGGTCCTGCTGGAGTTCGTGACCGCCGCCGGGATCACTCTCGG
CATGGACGAGCTGTACAAGGGGATCGAGGAAAACCTGTACTTCCAATCCAATGCAGTTTTGGAATACCAA
CAAAGGGAAGGTAAAGGATCCTCATCTAAAAGCATGCCACCTGATTCCTCGTCAACGACTATTCACACAT
GCTCTGAAGCACAAACTGGGGAAGACAAAGGCTTACTTGACCCTCATCTATCAGTATTGGAATTGTTGAG
TAAGACAGGGCATTCGCCTTCGCCAATGGGACAGAACTTGGTTACGTCCATTGACATATCCGGCAACCAC
AATGTAAACGATAGTATATCAGGATCGTGGCAAGCCATTCAGCCTTTGGACTTGGGCGCTTCTTTCATCC
CAGAAAGGTGCTCTTCTCAAACGACTAATGGAAGTATTCTATCATCTAGTGATACTTCTGAAGAAGAACA
AGAGCTGCTTCAAGCGCCTGCTGCTGATATAATAAATATTATTAAACAAGGACAAGAAGGAGCAAATGTC
GTTTCACCGTCTCATCCCTTTAAACAGTTACAGAAGATAATATCGCTGCCCTTGCCTGGTAAGGAAAAAA
CTCCTTTTAACGAGCAAGATGATGATGGTGATGAAGATGAGGCTTTTGAGGAAGATAGTGTGACGATAAC
AAAAAGCTTGACTTCTTCGGTGAATGAGGAAGATAATGATGACGAAGCTATACATACAAAGTCTCGGTCC
TATTGTCGTAACAAAAAAGCCGAAAACTCAAAAAAGAAATCCCCTAAATCGAATAAAAAACCCAAGAGAA
AGAAGCAGAAGTTCTTCACGAGCTGGTTCACTTGGGGCATTTCAATTACTATAGGAATTAGTTTTGGATG
TTGTGTGACATACTTTGTCACTGCAGCATACGAACACCAAACAGTTAAGTCTTTAAGTTTGCGGCCCTCC
ATATTGGCCTCTTTACTTTCCTTAGATTCCTCTAGCGACACAATCAATACGCCCGCCACTGCATCTCCTT
CTTCAACTGAGCAGTTTTTATGGTTTGATAAGGGTACGCTTCAGATAAACTTCCACTCCGATGGATTCAT
TATGAAAAGTCTTACCATAATCAAGGAGACTTGGGGCAAAATGAATACTTTTGTCTTGCATGCTCTTTCT
AAACCTTTAAAATTTTTGGAGAACCTTAATAAAAGCTCTGAATTTTCCATTGATGAATCTAATCGGATTT
TGGCACTGGGTTATATTCTATTGTGACTCGAGTCATGTAATTAGTTATGTCACGCTTACATTCACGCCCT
CCCCCCACATCCGCTCTAACCGAAAAGGAAGGAGTTAGACAACCTGAAGTCTAGGTCCCTATTTATTTTT
TTATAGTTATGTTAGTATTAAGAACGTTATTTATATTTCAAATTTTTCTTTTTTTTCTGTACAGACGCGT
GTACGCATGTAACATTATACTGAAAACCTTGCTTGAGAAGGTTTTGGGACGCTCGAAGGCTTTAATTTGC
GGCCAAGCTTGCATGCCTGCAGGTCGACTCTAGAGGATCCCCGGGATAACTTCGTATAATGTATGCTATA
CGAAGTTATGGATTTTCTTAACTTCTTCGGCGACAGCATCACCGACTTCGGTGGTACTGTTGGAACCACC
TAAATCACCAGTTCTGATACCTGCATCCAAAACCTTTTTAACTGCATCTTCAATGGCCTTACCTTCTTCA
GGCAAGTTCAATGACAATTTCAACATCATTGCAGCAGACAAGATAGTGGCGATAGGGTTGACCTTATTCT
TTGGCAAATCTGGAGCAGAACCGTGGCATGGTTCGTACAAACCAAATGCGGTGTTCTTGTCTGGCAAAGA
GGCCAAGGACGCAGATGGCAACAAACCCAAGGAACCTGGGATAACGGAGGCTTCATCGGAGATGATATCA
CCAAACATGTTGCTGGTGATTATAATACCATTTAGGTGGGTTGGGTTCTTAACTAGGATCATGGCGGCAG
AATCAATCAATTGATGTTGAACCTTCAATGTAGGAAATTCGTTCTTGATGGTTTCCTCCACAGTTTTTCT
CCATAATCTTGAAGAGGCCAAAACATTAGCTTTATCCAAGGACCAAATAGGCAATGGTGGCTCATGTTGT
AGGGCCATGAAAGCGGCCATTCTTGTGATTCTTTGCACTTCTGGAACGGTGTATTGTTCACTATCCCAAG
CGACACCATCACCATCATCTTCCTTTCTCTTACCAAAGTAAATACCTCCCACTAATTCTCTGACAACAAC
GAAGTCAGTACCTTTAGCAAATTGTGGCTTGATTGGAGATAAGTCTAAAAGAGAGTCGGATGCAAAGTTA
CATGGTCTTAAGTTGGCGTACAATTGAAGTTCTTTACGGATTTTTAGTAAACCTTGTTCAGGTCTAACAC
TACCTGTACCCCATTTAGGACCACCCACAGCACCTAACAAAACGGCATCAGCCTTCTTGGAGGCTTCCAG
CGCCTCATCTGGAAGTGGGACACCTGTAGCTTCGATAGCAGCACCACCAATTAAATGATTTTCGAAATCG
AACTTGACATTGGAACGAACATCAGAAATAGCTTTAAGAACCTTAATGGCTTCGGCTGTGATTTCTTGAC
CAACGTGGTCACCTGGCAAAACGACGATCTTCTTAGGGGCAGACATTAGAATGGTATATCCTTGAAATAT
ATATATATATTGCTGAAATGTAAAAGGTAAGAAAAGTTAGAAAGTAAGACGATTGCTAACCACCTATTGG
AAAAACAATAGGTCCTTAAATAATATTGTCAACTTCAAGTATTGTGATGCAAGCATTTAGTCATGAACGC
TTCTCTATTCTATATGAAAAGCCGGTTCCGGCGCTCTCACCTTTCCTTTTTCTCCCAATTTTTCAGTTGA
AAAAGGTATATGCGTCAGGCGACCTCTGAAATTAACAAAAAATTTCCAGTCATCGAATTTGATTCTGTGC
GATAGCGCCCCTGTGTGTTCTCGTTATGTTGAGGAAAAAAATAATGGTTAATAACTTCGTATAATGTATG
CTATACGAAGTTATCCCGGGTACCGAGCTCGAATTCGTAACTTACACGCGCCTCGTATCTTTTAATGATG
GAATAATTTGGGAATTTACTCTGTGTTTATTTATTTTTATGTTTTGTATTTGGATTTTAGAAAGTAAATA
AAGAAGGTAGAAGAGTTACGGAATGAAGAAAAAAAAATAAACAAAGGTTTAAAAAATTTCAACAAAAAGC
GTACTTTACATATATATTTATTAGACAAGAAAAGCAGATTAAATAGATATACATTCGATTAACGATAAGT
AAAATGTAAAATCACAGGATTTTCGTGTGTGGTCTTCTACACAGACAAGATGAAACAATTCGGCATTAAT
ACCTGAGAGCAGGAAGAGCAAGATAAAAGGTAGTATTTGTTGGCGATCCCCCTAGAGTCTTTTACATCTT
CGGAAAACAAAAACTATTTTTTCTTTAATTTCTTTTTTTACTTTCTATTTTTAATTTATATATTTATATT
AAAAAATTTAAATTATAATTATTTTTATAGCACGTGATGAATTCGTAATCATGTCATAGCTGTTTCCTGT
GTGAAATTGTTATCCGCTCACAATTCCACACAACATACGAGCCGGAAGCATAAAGTGTAAAGCCTGGGGT
GCCTAATGAGTGAGCTAACTCACATTAATTGCGTTGCGCTCACTGCCCGCTTTCCAGTCGGGAAACCTGT
CGTGCCAGCTGCATTAATGAATCGGCCAACGCGCGGGGAGAGGCGGTTTGCGTATTGGGCGCTCTTCCGC
TTCCTCGCTCACTGACTCGCTGCGCTCGGTCGTTCGGCTGCGGCGAGCGGTATCAGCTCACTCAAAGGCG
GTAATACGGTTATCCACAGAATCAGGGGATAACGCAGGAAAGAACATGTGAGCAAAAGGCCAGCAAAAGG
CCAGGAACCGTAAAAAGGCCGCGTTGCTGGCGTTTTTCCATAGGCTCCGCCCCCCTGACGAGCATCACAA
AAATCGACGCTCAAGTCAGAGGTGGCGAAACCCGACAGGACTATAAAGATACCAGGCGTTTCCCCCTGGA
AGCTCCCTCGTGCGCTCTCCTGTTCCGACCCTGCCGCTTACCGGATACCTGTCCGCCTTTCTCCCTTCGG
GAAGCGTGGCGCTTTCTCATAGCTCACGCTGTAGGTATCTCAGTTCGGTGTAGGTCGTTCGCTCCAAGCT
GGGCTGTGTGCACGAACCCCCCGTTCAGCCCGACCGCTGCGCCTTATCCGGTAACTATCGTCTTGAGTCC
AACCCGGTAAGACACGACTTATCGCCACTGGCAGCAGCCACTGGTAACAGGATTAGCAGAGCGAGGTATG
TAGGCGGTGCTACAGAGTTCTTGAAGTGGTGGCCTAACTACGGCTACACTAGAAGAACAGTATTTGGTAT
CTGCGCTCTGCTGAAGCCAGTTACCTTCGGAAAAAGAGTTGGTAGCTCTTGATCCGGCAAACAAACCACC
GCTGGTAGCGGTGGTTTTTTTGTTTGCAAGCAGCAGATTACGCGCAGAAAAAAAGGATCTCAA
Features (pLannotate 1.2.2; 21 found; start..end, strand, type, name):
    171..1031    -  CDS            AmpR: β-lactamase; bla; confers resistance to ampicillin, carbenicillin, and related antibiotics
   1032..1136    -  promoter       AmpR promoter: bla
   1231..1266    +  CDS            rop (fragment): Rop protein, which maintains plasmids at low copy number; rop
   1368..1415    +  misc_feature   bom (fragment): basis of mobility region from pBR322
   1425..1866    +  promoter       GAL1 promoter: S. cerevisiae GAL1; inducible promoter, regulated by Gal4
   1896..2609    +  CDS            SiriusGFP: enhanced GFP (EGFP) derivative that exhibits robust folding and enhanced photostability (Zhong et al., 2019) mammalian codon-optimized
   2619..2635    +  CDS            TEV site (fragment): tobacco etch virus (TEV) protease recognition and cleavage site
   2646..3803    +  CDS            ATG32 (fragment): ATG32_YEAST - Also known as ECM17. Experimental evidence at protein level: Swiss-Prot protein existence level 1. Mitophagy-specific receptor that recruits the autophagic machinery to mitochondria and regulates selective degradation of mitochondria. Mitophagy contributes to regulate mitochondrial quantity and quality by eliminating the mitochondria to a basal level to fulfill cellular energy requirements and preventing excess ROS production. Recruits ATG11 to the surface of mitochondria. Promotes also autophagy- dependent peroxisome degradation. From Saccharomyces cerevisiae (strain ATCC 204508
   3813..4060    +  terminator     CYC1 terminator: S. cerevisiae CYC1; transcription terminator for CYC1
   4065..4105    -  misc_feature   MCS (fragment): pUC18/19 multiple cloning site
   4106..4139    -  protein_bind   loxP: Cre-mediated recombination occurs in the 8-bp core sequence (GCATACAT). Cre recombinase
   4140..5226    -  CDS            LEU2 (fragment): 3-isopropylmalate dehydrogenase, required for leucine biosynthesis; S. cerevisiae LEU2; yeast auxotrophic marker
   5227..5579    -  promoter       LEU2 promoter (fragment): S. cerevisiae LEU2
   5581..5614    -  protein_bind   loxP: Cre-mediated recombination occurs in the 8-bp core sequence (GCATACAT). Cre recombinase
   5615..5636    -  misc_feature   MCS (fragment): pUC18/19 multiple cloning site
   5637..6128    -  misc_feature   CEN/ARS: S. cerevisiae CEN6 centromere fused to an autonomously replicating sequence
   6167..6183    -  protein_bind   lac operator: The lac repressor binds to the lac operator to inhibit transcription in E. coli. This inhibition can be relieved by adding lactose or isopropyl-β-D-thiogalactopyranoside (IPTG). lac repressor encoded by lacI
   6191..6221    -  promoter       lac promoter: promoter for the E. coli lac operon
   6236..6257    -  protein_bind   CAP binding site: CAP binding activates transcription in the presence of cAMP. E. coli catabolite activator protein
   6270..6362    -  CDS            lacI (fragment): lac repressor; lacI; The lac repressor binds to the lac operator to inhibit transcription in E. coli. This inhibition can be relieved by adding lactose or isopropyl-β-D-thiogalactopyranoside (IPTG).
   6545..7133    -  rep_origin     ori: high-copy-number ColE1/pMB1/pBR322/pUC origin of replication
