[The description below was written by a language model from this plasmid's Addgene catalogue record and pLannotate feature annotations shown in this document.]
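Description:
GFP-Atg32-deltaPsR pXP721 is a yeast expression shuttle plasmid of about 7.1 kb, built on the pXP721 backbone for producing a GFP-tagged, domain-deleted form of the mitophagy receptor Atg32 in Saccharomyces cerevisiae. In E. coli it replicates from a high-copy ColE1/pUC-type origin and is selected with ampicillin through the β-lactamase gene. In yeast it carries a CEN/ARS element (CEN6 centromere fused to an autonomously replicating sequence), which generally gives stable, low-copy maintenance, and it is selected by the LEU2 auxotrophic marker in leucine-requiring strains. The LEU2 promoter and coding sequence are flanked by two loxP sites, an arrangement that allows Cre recombinase to excise the marker. Remnants of the lac promoter/operator region, lacI, rop and bom are leftover backbone sequences with no evident role in the design.

The expression cassette is driven by the GAL1 promoter, which is regulated by Gal4 and induced by galactose, and it ends at the CYC1 terminator. The open reading frame begins with a GFP, which the annotation software matched to an EGFP-derived variant. A partial match to a TEV protease recognition site follows, and then the Atg32 (ECM37) coding sequence. Amino acids 200–341, corresponding to the pseudo-receiver (PsR) domain, are deleted, which is consistent with the gene being annotated as a fragment. Atg32 normally recruits Atg11 and the autophagy machinery to the mitochondrial surface. This N-terminally tagged deletion mutant lets the protein's localisation and expression be followed by fluorescence while testing whether the PsR domain is needed for mitophagy, typically in comparison with a full-length GFP-Atg32 construct.
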