Addgene plasmid #200735: GFP-Atg32-deltaPsR pXP721
Purpose: Plasmid for the expression of GFP-Atg32 lacking the PsR domain in S. cerevisiae.
Depositing lab: Michael Ragusa. Depositing organization: Dartmouth College and Medical School. Publication: A pseudo-receiver domain in Atg32 is required for mitophagy. Xia X, Katzenell S, Reinhart EF, Bauer KM, Pellegrini M, Ragusa MJ. Autophagy. 2018;14(9):1620-1628. doi: 10.1080/15548627.2018.1472838. Epub 2018 Aug 1. PubMed 29909755.
Backbone
  Vector backbone: pXP721
  Total vector size (bp): 7124
  Vector type: Yeast Expression
  Selectable markers: LEU2
Growth in bacteria
  Bacterial resistance: Ampicillin, 100 μg/mL
  Growth temperature: 37°C
  Growth strain: DH5alpha
  Copy number: High Copy
Gene/Insert
  Gene/Insert name: Atg32 (alt name: ECM37)
  Species: S. cerevisiae (budding yeast)
  Mutation: Amino acids 200-341 are deleted.
  Tag / fusion protein: GFP (N terminal on insert)
Terms and licenses: Academic/Nonprofit Terms; Industry Terms: Not Available to Industry
How to cite: GFP-Atg32-deltaPsR pXP721 was a gift from Michael Ragusa (Addgene plasmid # 200735 ; http://n2t.net/addgene:200735 ; RRID:Addgene_200735)
